Addgene plasmid #228388: Lpyr_cytGluRS_TP_pK7fWG2_IVD_FP611
Purpose: Expresses N-term transit peptide from Lophophytum pyramidale cytoplasmic Glutamate aminoacyl-tRNA synthetase (TRINITY_DN180208_c0_g1_i5); to determine L. pyramidale cytoplasmic GluRS target localization
Depositing lab: Daniel Sloan. Depositing organization: Colorado State University, Fort Collins.
Backbone
  Vector backbone: pK7fWG2_IVDFP611
  Vector type: Plant Expression
Growth in bacteria
  Bacterial resistance: Spectinomycin, 50 μg/mL
  Growth temperature: 37°C
  Growth strain: DH5alpha
  Copy number: High Copy
Gene/Insert
  Gene/Insert name: N-terminal transit peptide from L. pyramidale cytoplasmic GluRS (TRINITY_DN180208_c0_g1_i5)
  Species: Lophophytum pyramidale
  Tag / fusion protein: Green Florescent Protien (C terminal on insert)
  Cloning method: Gateway Cloning
Terms and licenses: Academic/Nonprofit Terms; Industry Terms
How to cite: Lpyr_cytGluRS_TP_pK7fWG2_IVD_FP611 was a gift from Daniel Sloan (Addgene plasmid # 228388 ; http://n2t.net/addgene:228388 ; RRID:Addgene_228388)
