[The description below was written by a language model from this plasmid's Addgene catalogue record and pLannotate feature annotations shown in this document.]
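Description:
Lpyr_cytGluRS_TP_pK7fWG2_IVD_FP611 is a 12.7 kb plant expression binary vector built on the pK7fWG2_IVDFP611 backbone. It is used to test where the N-terminal transit peptide of the cytoplasmic-type glutamyl-tRNA synthetase (GluRS) from the parasitic plant Lophophytum pyramidale directs a protein inside plant cells. The backbone carries a high-copy ColE1/pUC-type origin with a bom site for propagation in E. coli. It also carries the pVS1 oriV, RepA and StaA functions, which allow replication and stable maintenance in Agrobacterium. Bacterial selection is by spectinomycin through an aadA (SmR) gene located outside the T-DNA.

Three expression units lie between the nopaline-type right and left T-DNA border repeats. The test cassette uses a CaMV 35S promoter and a TMV Ω leader fragment. These are followed by attB1 and attB2 sites flanking a roughly 280 bp unannotated interval, which is where the Gateway-cloned transit peptide would sit. EGFP is fused immediately downstream, matching the recorded C-terminal GFP tag, and the unit ends with a CaMV poly(A) signal. The second cassette uses an enhanced 35S promoter to drive an N-terminal fragment of Arabidopsis isovaleryl-CoA dehydrogenase (IVD) fused to the red fluorescent protein eqFP611, also between attB sites. IVD is a mitochondrial enzyme, so this fusion presumably acts as a built-in red organelle marker, though the record does not say so explicitly. The third unit is a NOS promoter–nptII–NOS terminator cassette that confers kanamycin resistance for selecting transformed plant tissue.

Delivering both fluorescent fusions from a single T-DNA lets green and red signals be compared in the same cell, showing whether the GluRS presequence targets its cargo to the marked compartment or elsewhere.
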