Features (pLannotate 1.2.2; 34 found; start..end, strand, type, name):
      1..589     +  rep_origin     ori: high-copy-number ColE1/pMB1/pBR322/pUC origin of replication
    775..915     -  misc_feature   bom: basis of mobility region from pBR322
   1017..1056    -  CDS            rop (fragment): Rop protein, which maintains plasmids at low copy number; rop
   1259..1453    -  rep_origin     pVS1 oriV: origin of replication for the Pseudomonas plasmid pVS1 (Heeb et al., 2000)
   1519..2592    -  CDS            pVS1 RepA: replication protein from the Pseudomonas plasmid pVS1 (Heeb et al., 2000)
   3021..3650    -  CDS            pVS1 StaA: stability protein from the Pseudomonas plasmid pVS1 (Heeb et al., 2000)
   4210..4611    -  CDS            Y4CG_SINFN (fragment): Protein inferred from homology: Swiss-Prot protein existence level 3. From Sinorhizobium fredii (strain NBRC 101917 / NGR234).
   4981..5005    -  misc_feature   RB T-DNA repeat: right border repeat from nopaline C58 T-DNA
   5054..5266    +  CDS            IBMP_CAMVB (fragment): Experimental evidence at protein level: Swiss-Prot protein existence level 1. Enhances the ribosomal termination-reinitiation event leading to the translation of major open reading frames on the polycistronic viral RNAs. From Cauliflower mosaic virus (strain Bari 1) (CaMV).
   5348..6019    +  promoter       CaMV 35S promoter (enhanced): cauliflower mosaic virus 35S promoter with a duplicated enhancer region
   6031..6055    +  protein_bind   attB1: mutant version of attB; recombination site for the Gateway® BP reaction BP Clonase™
   6076..6231    +  CDS            IVD (fragment): IVD_ARATH - Experimental evidence at protein level: Swiss-Prot protein existence level 1. Involved in degradation of the branched-chain amino acids, phytol and lysine for the supply of carbon and electrons to the ETF/ETFQO complex during dark-induced sugar starvation. From Arabidopsis thaliana (Mouse-ear cress).
   6235..6927    +  CDS            eqFP611: eqFP611 is a basic (constitutively fluorescent) red fluorescent protein published in 2002, derived from Entacmaea quadricolor. It has very low acid sensitivity.
   6947..6971    -  protein_bind   attB2: mutant version of attB; recombination site for the Gateway® BP reaction BP Clonase™
   6973..7000    +  CDS            3xHA (fragment): three tandem HA epitope tags
   7041..7077    +  ncRNA          PK1-TEV CVMV: Accession: RF01102 - 5'-leader pseudoknot of TEV/CVMV
   7204..7233    +  misc_feature   MCS (fragment): pUC18/19 multiple cloning site
   7279..7438    +  polyA_signal   CaMV poly(A) signal (fragment): cauliflower mosaic virus polyadenylation signal
   7439..7459    +  misc_feature   MCS (fragment): pUC18/19 multiple cloning site
   7902..8246    +  promoter       CaMV 35S promoter: strong constitutive promoter from cauliflower mosaic virus
   8199..8245    +  promoter       minimal CaMV 35S promoter: minimal 35S promoter from cauliflower mosaic virus
   8278..8303    +  misc_feature   TMV Ω (fragment): translational enhancer from the tobacco mosaic virus 5'-leader sequence (Gallie et al., 1988)
   8346..8370    +  protein_bind   attB1: mutant version of attB; recombination site for the Gateway® BP reaction BP Clonase™
   8650..8674    -  protein_bind   attB2: mutant version of attB; recombination site for the Gateway® BP reaction BP Clonase™
   8682..9401    +  CDS            EGFP: the original enhanced GFP (Yang et al., 1996) mammalian codon-optimized
   9466..9625    +  polyA_signal   CaMV poly(A) signal (fragment): cauliflower mosaic virus polyadenylation signal
   9652..9674    -  misc_feature   MCS (fragment): pUC18/19 multiple cloning site
   9767..9946    +  promoter       NOS promoter: nopaline synthase promoter
   9980..10771   +  CDS            neo: KKA2_KLEPN - Also known as kan, nptII. Experimental evidence at protein level: Swiss-Prot protein existence level 1. Resistance to kanamycin, neomycin, paromomycin, ribostamycin, butirosin and gentamicin B. From Klebsiella pneumoniae.
  10814..11066   +  terminator     NOS terminator: nopaline synthase terminator and poly(A) signal
  11159..11183   -  misc_feature   LB T-DNA repeat: left border repeat from nopaline C58 T-DNA
  11442..11465   +  promoter       Pc promoter (fragment): intI1 (promoter lies within the coding sequence); class 1 integron promoter
  11641..11697   +  CDS            GmR (fragment): gentamycin acetyltransferase; aacC1; confers resistance to gentamycin
  11708..12495   +  CDS            SmR (fragment): aminoglycoside adenylyltransferase (Murphy, 1985); aadA; confers resistance to spectinomycin and streptomycin
>Addgene plasmid #228388 | Lpyr_cytGluRS_TP_pK7fWG2_IVD_FP611 | addgene full sequence | sequence record 455878 | Addgene NGS Result
TTGAGATCCTTTTTTTCTGCGCGTAATCTGCTGCTTGCAAACAAAAAAACCACCGCTACCAGCGGTGGTT
TGTTTGCCGGATCAAGAGCTACCAACTCTTTTTCCGAAGGTAACTGGCTTCAGCAGAGCGCAGATACCAA
ATACTGTCCTTCTAGTGTAGCCGTAGTTAGGCCACCACTTCAAGAACTCTGTAGCACCGCCTACATACCT
CGCTCTGCTAATCCTGTTACCAGTGGCTGCTGCCAGTGGCGATAAGTCGTGTCTTACCGGGTTGGACTCA
AGACGATAGTTACCGGATAAGGCGCAGCGGTCGGGCTGAACGGGGGGTTCGTGCACACAGCCCAGCTTGG
AGCGAACGACCTACACCGAACTGAGATACCTACAGCGTGAGCTATGAGAAAGCGCCACGCTTCCCGAAGG
GAGAAAGGCGGACAGGTATCCGGTAAGCGGCAGGGTCGGAACAGGAGAGCGCACGAGGGAGCTTCCAGGG
GGAAACGCCTGGTATCTTTATAGTCCTGTCGGGTTTCGCCACCTCTGACTTGAGCGTCGATTTTTGTGAT
GCTCGTCAGGGGGGCGGAGCCTATGGAAAAACGCCAGCAACGCGGCCTTTTTACGGTTCCTGGCCTTTTG
CTGGCCTTTTGCTCACATGTTCTTTCCTGCGTTATCCCCTGATTCTGTGGATAACCGTATTACCGCCTTT
GAGTGAGCTGATACCGCTCGCCGCAGCCGAACGACCGAGCGCAGCGAGTCAGTGAGCGAGGAAGCGGAAG
AGCGCCTGATGCGGTATTTTCTCCTTACGCATCTGTGCGGTATTTCACACCGCATATGGTGCACTCTCAG
TACAATCTGCTCTGATGCCGCATAGTTAAGCCAGTATACACTCCGCTATCGCTACGTGACTGGGTCATGG
CTGCGCCCCGACACCCGCCAACACCCGCTGACGCGCCCTGACGGGCTTGTCTGCTCCCGGCATCCGCTTA
CAGACAAGCTGTGACCGTCTCCGGGAGCTGCATGTGTCAGAGGTTTTCACCGTCATCACCGAAACGCGCG
AGGCAGGGTGCCTTGATGTGGGCGCCGGCGGTCGAGTGGCGACGGCGCGGCTTGTCCGCGCCCTGGTAGA
TTGCCTGGCCGTAGGCCAGCCATTTTTGAGCGGCCAGCGGCCGCGATAGGCCGACGCGAAGCGGCGGGGC
GTAGGGAGCGCAGCGACCGAAGGGTAGGCGCTTTTTGCAGCTCTTCGGCTGTGCGCTGGCCAGACAGTTA
TGCACAGGCCAGGCGGGTTTTAAGAGTTTTAATAAGTTTTAAAGAGTTTTAGGCGGAAAAATCGCCTTTT
TTCTCTTTTATATCAGTCACTTACATGTGTGACCGGTTCCCAATGTACGGCTTTGGGTTCCCAATGTACG
GGTTCCGGTTCCCAATGTACGGCTTTGGGTTCCCAATGTACGTGCTATCCACAGGAAAGAGACCTTTTCG
ACCTTTTTCCCCTGCTAGGGCAATTTGCCCTAGCATCTGCTCCGTACATTAGGAACCGGCGGATGCTTCG
CCCTCGATCAGGTTGCGGTAGCGCATGACTAGGATCGGGCCAGCCTGCCCCGCCTCCTCCTTCAAATCGT
ACTCCGGCAGGTCATTTGACCCGATCAGCTTGCGCACGGTGAAACAGAACTTCTTGAACTCTCCGGCGCT
GCCACTGCGTTCGTAGATCGTCTTGAACAACCATCTGGCTTCTGCCTTGCCTGCGGCGCGGCGTGCCAGG
CGGTAGAGAAAACGGCCGATGCCGGGATCGATCAAAAAGTAATCGGGGTGAACCGTCAGCACGTCCGGGT
TCTTGCCTTCTGTGATCTCGCGGTACATCCAATCAGCTAGCTCGATCTCGATGTACTCCGGCCGCCCGGT
TTCGCTCTTTACGATCTTGTAGCGGCTAATCAAGGCTTCACCCTCGGATACCGTCACCAGGCGGCCGTTC
TTGGCCTTCTTCGTACGCTGCATGGCAACGTGCGTGGTGTTTAACCGAATGCAGGTTTCTACCAGGTCGT
CTTTCTGCTTTCCGCCATCGGCTCGCCGGCAGAACTTGAGTACGTCCGCAACGTGTGGACGGAACACGCG
GCCGGGCTTGTCTCCCTTCCCTTCCCGGTATCGGTTCATGGATTCGGTTAGATGGGAAACCGCCATCAGT
ACCAGGTCGTAATCCCACACACTGGCCATGCCGGCCGGCCCTGCGGAAACCTCTACGTGCCCGTCTGGAA
GCTCGTAGCGGATCACCTCGCCAGCTCGTCGGTCACGCTTCGACAGACGGAAAACGGCCACGTCCATGAT
GCTGCGACTATCGCGGGTGCCCACGTCATAGAGCATCGGAACGAAAAAATCTGGTTGCTCGTCGCCCTTG
GGCGGCTTCCTAATCGACGGCGCACCGGCTGCCGGCGGTTGCCGGGATTCTTTGCGGATTCGATCAGCGG
CCGCTTGCCACGATTCACCGGGGCGTGCTTCTGCCTCGATGCGTTGCCGCTGGGCGGCCTGCGCGGCCTT
CAACTTCTCCACCAGGTCATCACCCAGCGCCGCGCCGATTTGTACCGGGCCGGATGGTTTGCGACCGCTC
ACGCCGATTCCTCGGGCTTGGGGGTTCCAGTGCCATTGCAGGGCCGGCAGACAACCCAGCCGCTTACGCC
TGGCCAACCGCCCGTTCCTCCACACATGGGGCATTCCACGGCGTCGGTGCCTGGTTGTTCTTGATTTTCC
ATGCCGCCTCCTTTAGCCGCTAAAATTCATCTACTCATTTATTCATTTGCTCATTTACTCTGGTAGCTGC
GCGATGTATTCAGATAGCAGCTCGGTAATGGTCTTGCCTTGGCGTACCGCGTACATCTTCAGCTTGGTGT
GATCCTCCGCCGGCAACTGAAAGTTGACCCGCTTCATGGCTGGCGTGTCTGCCAGGCTGGCCAACGTTGC
AGCCTTGCTGCTGCGTGCGCTCGGACGGCCGGCACTTAGCGTGTTTGTGCTTTTGCTCATTTTCTCTTTA
CCTCATTAACTCAAATGAGTTTTGATTTAATTTCAGCGGCCAGCGCCTGGACCTCGCGGGCAGCGTCGCC
CTCGGGTTCTGATTCAAGAACGGTTGTGCCGGCGGCGGCAGTGCCTGGGTAGCTCACGCGCTGCGTGATA
CGGGACTCAAGAATGGGCAGCTCGTACCCGGCCAGCGCCTCGGCAACCTCACCGCCGATGCGCGTGCCTT
TGATCGCCCGCGACACGACAAAGGCCGCTTGTAGCCTTCCATCCGTGACCTCAATGCGCTGCTTAACCAG
CTCCACCAGGTCGGCGGTGGCCCATATGTCGTAAGGGCTTGGCTGCACCGGAATCAGCACGAAGTCGGCT
GCCTTGATCGCGGACACAGCCAAGTCCGCCGCCTGGGGCGCTCCGTCGATCACTACGAAGTCGCGCCGGC
CGATGGCCTTCACGTCGCGGTCAATCGTCGGGCGGTCGATGCCGACAACGGTTAGCGGTTGATCTTCCCG
CACGGCCGCCCAATCGCGGGCACTGCCCTGGGGATCGGAATCGACTAACAGAACATCGGCCCCGGCGAGT
TGCAGGGCGCGGGCTAGATGGGTTGCGATGGTCGTCTTGCCTGACCCGCCTTTCTGGTTAAGTACAGCGA
TAACCTTCATGCGTTCCCCTTGCGTATTTGTTTATTTACTCATCGCATCATATACGCAGCGACCGCATGA
CGCAAGCTGTTTTACTCAAATACACATCACCTTTTTAGACGGCGGCGCTCGGTTTCTTCAGCGGCCAAGC
TGGCCGGCCAGGCCGCCAGCTTGGCATCAGACAAACCGGCCAGGATTTCATGCAGCCGCACGGTTGAGAC
GTGCGCGGGCGGCTCGAACACGTACCCGGCCGCGATCATCTCCGCCTCGATCTCTTCGGTAATGAAAAAC
GGTTCGTCCTGGCCGTCCTGGTGCGGTTTCATGCTTGTTCCTCTTGGCGTTCATTCTCGGCGGCCGCCAG
GGCGTCGGCCTCGGTCAATGCGTCCTCACGGAAGGCACCGCGCCGCCTGGCCTCGGTGGGCGTCACTTCC
TCGCTGCGCTCAAGTGCGCGGTACAGGGTCGAGCGATGCACGCCAAGCAGTGCAGCCGCCTCTTTCACGG
TGCGGCCTTCCTGGTCGATCAGCTCGCGGGCGTGCGCGATCTGTGCCGGGGTGAGGGTAGGGCGGGGGCC
AAACTTCACGCCTCGGGCCTTGGCGGCCTCGCGCCCGCTCCGGGTGCGGTCGATGATTAGGGAACGCTCG
AACTCGGCAATGCCGGCGAACACGGTCAACACCATGCGGCCGGCCGGCGTGGTGGTGTCGGCCCACGGCT
CTGCCAGGCTACGCAGGCCCGCGCCGGCCTCCTGGATGCGCTCGGCAATGTCCAGTAGGTCGCGGGTGCT
GCGGGCCAGGCGGTCTAGCCTGGTCACTGTCACAACGTCGCCAGGGCGTAGGTGGTCAAGCATCCTGGCC
AGCTCCGGGCGGTCGCGCCTGGTGCCGGTGATCTTCTCGGAAAACAGCTTGGTGCAGCCGGCCGCGTGCA
GTTCGGCCCGTTGGTTGGTCAAGTCCTGGTCGTCGGTGCTGACGCGGGCATAGCCCAGCAGGCCAGCGGC
GGCGCTCTTGTTCATGGCGTAATGTCTCCGGTTCTAGTCGCAAGTATTCTACTTTATGCGACTAAAACAC
GCGACAAGAAAACGCCAGGAAAAGGGCAGGGCGGCAGCCTGTCGCGTAACTTAGGACTTGTGCGACATGT
CGTTTTCAGAAGACGGCTGCACTGAACGTCAGAAGCCGACTGCACTATAGCAGCGGAGGGGTTGGATCAA
AGTACTTTAAAGTACTTTAAAGTACTTTAAAGTACTTTGATCCCGAGGGGAACCCTGTGGTTGGCATGCA
CATACAAATGGACGAACGGATAAACCTTTTCACGCCCTTTTAAATATCCGATTATTCTAATAAACGCTCT
TTTCTCTTAGGTTTACCCGCCAATATATCCTGTCAAACACTGATAGTTTAAACTGAAGGCGGGAAACGAC
AATCTGATCCAAGCTCAAGCTAAGCTTGAGCTCTCCCATATGGTCGACTAGAGCCAAGCTGATCTCCTTT
GCCCCGGAGATCACCATGGACGACTTTCTCTATCTCTACGATCTAGGAAGAAAGTTCGACGGAGAAGGTG
ACGATACCATGTTCACCACCGATAATGAGAAGATTAGCCTCTTCAATTTCAGAAAGAATGCTGACCCACA
GATGGTTAGAGAGGCTGCAGGTCAACATGGTGGAGCACGACACACTTGTCTACTCCAAAAATATCAAAGA
TACAGTCTCAGAAGACCAAAGGGCAATTGAGACTTTTCAACAAAGGGTAATATCCGGAAACCTCCTCGGA
TTCCATTGCCCAGCTATCTGTCACTTTATTGTGAAGATAGTGGAAAAGGAAGGTGGCTCCTACAAATGCC
ATCATTGCGATAAAGGAAAGGCCATCGTTGAAGATGCCTCTGCCGACAGTGGTCCCAAAGATGGACCCCC
ACCCACGAGGAGCATCGTGGAAAAAGAAGACGTTCCAACCACGTCTTCAAAGCAAGTGGATTGATGTGAT
AACATGGTGGAGCACGACACACTTGTCTACTCCAAAAATATCAAAGATACAGTCTCAGAAGACCAAAGGG
CAATTGAGACTTTTCAACAAAGGGTAATATCCGGAAACCTCCTCGGATTCCATTGCCCAGCTATCTGTCA
CTTTATTGTGAAGATAGTGGAAAAGGAAGGTGGCTCCTACAAATGCCATCATTGCGATAAAGGAAAGGCC
ATCGTTGAAGATGCCTCTGCCGACAGTGGTCCCAAAGATGGACCCCCACCCACGAGGAGCATCGTGGAAA
AAGAAGACGTTCCAACCACGTCTTCAAAGCAAGTGGATTGATGTGATATCTCCACTGACGTAAGGGATGA
CGCACAATCCCACTATCCTTCGCAAGACCCTTCCTCTATATAAGGAAGTTCATTTCATTTGGAGAGGACC
TCGAGAATTCACAAGTTTGTACAAAAAAGCAGGCTCCGCGGCCGCCCCCTTCACCATGCAGAGGTTTTTC
TCCGCCAGATCGATTCTCGGTTACGCCGTCAAGACGCGGAGGAGGTCTTTCTCTTCTCGTTCTTCGTCTC
TCCTATTCGACGACACTCAGTTACAGTTTAAAGAAAGTGTATCCAAGTTTGCGCAAGATAGGATCCCGCA
CGGGATGAACTCACTGATCAAGGAAAATATGCGTATGATGGTGGTCATGGAAGGTTCGGTCAACGGCTAC
CAATTCAAATGCACAGGTGAAGGAGATGGCAATCCATACATGGGAACTCAAACCATGAGGATCAAAGTCG
TCGAGGGAGGACCTCTGCCATTTGCCTTTGACATTCTTGCCACAAGCTTCATGTATGGCAGCAAGACTTT
TATCAAGCACACTAAAGGCATTCCTGATTTCTTTAAACAGTCCTTTCCTGAGGGTTTTACTTGGGAAAGA
GTTACAAGATACGAAGATGGTGGAGTCTTTACCGTTATGCAGGACACCAGCCTTGAAGATGGCTGTCTCG
TTTACCACGCCAAAGTCACTGGGGTAAACTTTCCCTCCAATGGTGCCGTGATGCAGAAGAAGACCAAGGG
TTGGGAGCCAAATACAGAGATGCTGTATCCAGCAGATGGTGGTCTGAGGGGATACTCTCAAATGGCACTG
AATGTTGATGGTGGTGGCTATCTGTCTTGCTCTTTCGAAACAACTTACAGGTCAAAAAAGACCGTCGAGA
ACTTCAAGATGCCCGGTTTCCATTTTGTTGATCACCGCCTGGAAAGGTTAGAGGAAAGTGACAAGGAAAT
GTTCGTAGTACAACACGAACACGCAGTTGCCAAGTTCTGTGACCTTCCATCCAAACTGGGACGTCTTTGA
AAGGGTGGGCGCGCCGACCCAGCTTTCTTGTACAAAGTGGTTTACCCATACGATGTTCCAGATTACGCTT
GAGAGCTCGCATAATTCTCAACACAACATATACAAAACAAACGAATCTCAAGCAATCAAGCATTCTACTT
CTATTGCAGCAATTTAAATCATTTCTTTTAAAGCAAAAGCAATTTTCTGAAAATTTTCACCATTTACGAA
CGATAGCCATGGCACTCATCTTTGGCACAGTCAACGCTAACATCCTGAAGGAAGTGTTCGGTGGAGCTCG
GTACCCGGGGATCCTCTAGAGTCCGCAAAAATCACCAGTCTCTCTCTACAAATCTATCTCTCTCTATTTT
TCTCCAGAATAATGTGTGAGTAGTTCCCAGATAAGGGAATTAGGGTTCTTATAGGGTTTCGCTCATGTGT
TGAGCATATAAGAAACCCTTAGTATGTATTTGTATTTGTAAAATACTTCTATCAATAAAATTTCTAATTC
CTAAAACCAAAATCCAGTGACCTGCAGGCATGCAAGCTTGGCACTGGCCCTACGCGGCAGGTCTCATCAA
GACGATCTACCCGAGTAATAATCTCCAGGAGATCAAATACCTTCCCAAGAAGGTTAAAGATGCAGTCAAA
AGATTCAGGACTAACTGCATCAAGAACACAGAGAAAGATATATTTCTCAAGATCAGAAGTACTATTCCAG
TATGGACGATTCAAGGCTTGCTTCATAAACCAAGGCAAGTAATAGAGATTGGAGTCTCTAAGAAAGTAGT
TCCTACTGAATCAAAGGCCATGGAGTCAAAAATTCAGATCGAGGATCTAACAGAACTCGCCGTGAAGACT
GGCGAACAGTTCATACAGAGTCTTTTACGACTCAATGACAAGAAGAAAATCTTCGTCAACATGGTGGAGC
ACGACACTCTCGTCTACTCCAAGAATATCAAAGATACAGTCTCAGAAGACCAAAGGGCTATTGAGACTTT
TCAACAAAGGGTAATATCGGGAAACCTCCTCGGATTCCATTGCCCAGCTATCTGTCACTTCATCAAAAGG
ACAGTAGAAAAGGAAGGTGGCACCTACAAATGCCATCATTGCGATAAAGGAAAGGCTATCGTTCAAGATG
CCCCTGCCGACAGTGGTCCCAAAGATGGACCCCCACCCACGAGGAGCATCGTGGAAAAAGAAGACGTTCC
AACCACGTCTTCAAAGCAAGTGGATTGATGTGATATCTCCACTGACGTAAGGGATGACGCACAATCCCAC
TATCCTTCGCAAGACCCTTCCTCTATATAAGGAAGTTCATTTCATTTGGAGAGGACTCCGGTATTTTTAC
AACAATTACCACAACAAAACAAACAACAAACAACATTACAATTTACTATTCTAGTCGACCTGCAGGCGGC
CGCACTAGTGATATCACAAGTTTGTACAAAAAAGCAGGCTCCGCGGCCGCCCCCTTCACCATGTTTAAAA
CAGTATTTCGCCGTTCTTACCATTTTCTTCAGAACAAATTTCAATCTGAGCTTTCATTTCATTCTAAGTT
GGTTTGCTTGGGCACACTAAGTTGGTTTGTCTATCCTTCGGGAGCTATAGGCTACGAACTTAAATATGAT
AAAATGAGTGGAAATACAAAGGCTAATGGAAAACCAGCGGTTCGAAGCTGTGAAGTTGAACTACCTGACG
CTGAACCTGGGAAGGTTAGACTCAAGGGTGGGCGCGCCGACCCAGCTTTCTTGTACAAAGTGGTGATATC
AATGGTGAGCAAGGGCGAGGAGCTGTTCACCGGGGTGGTGCCCATCCTGGTCGAGCTGGACGGCGACGTA
AACGGCCACAAGTTCAGCGTGTCCGGCGAGGGCGAGGGCGATGCCACCTACGGCAAGCTGACCCTGAAGT
TCATCTGCACCACCGGCAAGCTGCCCGTGCCCTGGCCCACCCTCGTGACCACCCTGACCTACGGCGTGCA
GTGCTTCAGCCGCTACCCCGACCACATGAAGCAGCACGACTTCTTCAAGTCCGCCATGCCCGAAGGCTAC
GTCCAGGAGCGCACCATCTTCTTCAAGGACGACGGCAACTACAAGACCCGCGCCGAGGTGAAGTTCGAGG
GCGACACCCTGGTGAACCGCATCGAGCTGAAGGGCATCGACTTCAAGGAGGACGGCAACATCCTGGGGCA
CAAGCTGGAGTACAACTACAACAGCCACAACGTCTATATCATGGCCGACAAGCAGAAGAACGGCATCAAG
GTGAACTTCAAGATCCGCCACAACATCGAGGACGGCAGCGTGCAGCTCGCCGACCACTACCAGCAGAACA
CCCCCATCGGCGACGGCCCCGTGCTGCTGCCCGACAACCACTACCTGAGCACCCAGTCCGCCCTGAGCAA
AGACCCCAACGAGAAGCGCGATCACATGGTCCTGCTGGAGTTCGTGACCGCCGCCGGGATCACTCTCGGC
ATGGACGAGCTGTACAAGTAACCGCGGCCATGCTAGAGTCCGCAAAAATCACCAGTCTCTCTCTACAAAT
CTATCTCTCTCTATTTTTCTCCAGAATAATGTGTGAGTAGTTCCCAGATAAGGGAATTAGGGTTCTTATA
GGGTTTCGCTCATGTGTTGAGCATATAAGAAACCCTTAGTATGTATTTGTATTTGTAAAATACTTCTATC
AATAAAATTTCTAATTCCTAAAACCAAAATCCAGTGACCTGCAGGCATGCGACGTCGGGCCCTCTAGAGG
ATCCCCGGGTACCGCGAATTATCGATCATGAGCGGAGAATTAAGGGAGTCACGTTATGACCCCCGCCGAT
GACGCGGGACAAGCCGTTTTACGTTTGGAACTGACAGAACCGCAACGTTGAAGGAGCCACTGAGCCGCGG
GTTTCTGGAGTTTAATGAGCTAAGCACATACGTCAGAAACCATTATTGCGCGTTCAAAAGTCGCCTAAGG
TCACTATCAGCTAGCAAATATTTCTTGTCAAAAATGCTCCACTGACGTTCCATAAATTCCCCTCGGTATC
CAATTAGAGTCTCATATTCACTCTCAACTCGATCGAGGCATGATTGAACAAGATGGATTGCACGCAGGTT
CTCCGGCCGCTTGGGTGGAGAGGCTATTCGGCTATGACTGGGCACAACAGACAATCGGCTGCTCTGATGC
CGCCGTGTTCCGGCTGTCAGCGCAGGGGCGCCCGGTTCTTTTTGTCAAGACCGACCTGTCCGGTGCCCTG
AATGAACTCCAAGACGAGGCAGCGCGGCTATCGTGGCTGGCCACGACGGGCGTTCCTTGCGCAGCTGTGC
TCGACGTTGTCACTGAAGCGGGAAGGGACTGGCTGCTATTGGGCGAAGTGCCGGGGCAGGATCTCCTGTC
ATCTCACCTTGCTCCTGCCGAGAAAGTATCCATCATGGCTGATGCAATGCGGCGGCTGCATACGCTTGAT
CCGGCTACCTGCCCATTCGACCACCAAGCGAAACATCGCATCGAGCGAGCACGTACTCGGATGGAAGCCG
GTCTTGTCGATCAGGATGATCTGGACGAAGAGCATCAGGGGCTCGCGCCAGCCGAACTGTTCGCCAGGCT
CAAGGCGCGGATGCCCGACGGCGAGGATCTCGTCGTGACCCACGGCGATGCCTGCTTGCCGAATATCATG
GTGGAAAATGGCCGCTTTTCTGGATTCATCGACTGTGGCCGGCTGGGTGTGGCGGACCGCTATCAGGACA
TAGCGTTGGCTACCCGTGATATTGCTGAAGAGCTTGGCGGCGAATGGGCTGACCGCTTCCTCGTGCTTTA
CGGTATCGCCGCTCCCGATTCGCAGCGCATCGCCTTCTATCGCCTTCTTGACGAGTTCTTCTGAGCGGGA
CTCTGGGGTTCGGACTCTAGCTAGAGTCAAGCAGATCGTTCAAACATTTGGCAATAAAGTTTCTTAAGAT
TGAATCCTGTTGCCGGTCTTGCGATGATTATCATATAATTTCTGTTGAATTACGTTAAGCATGTAATAAT
TAACATGTAATGCATGACGTTATTTATGAGATGGGTTTTTATGATTAGAGTCCCGCAATTATACATTTAA
TACGCGATAGAAAACAAAATATAGCGCGCAAACTAGGATAAATTATCGCGCGCGGTGTCATCTATGTTAC
TAGATCGACCGGCATGCAAGCTGATAATTCAATTCGGCGTTAATTCAGTACATTAAAAACGTCCGCAATG
TGTTATTAAGTTGTCTAAGCGTCAATTTGTTTACACCACAATATATCCTGCCACCAGCCAGCCAACAGCT
CCCCGACCGGCAGCTCGGCACAAAATCACCACTCGATACAGGCAGCCCATCAGTCCGGGACGGCGTCAGC
GGGAGAGCCGTTGTAAGGCGGCAGACTTTGCTCATGTTACCGATGCTATTCGGAAGAACGGCAACTAAGC
TGCCGGGTTTGAAACACGGATGATCTCGCGGAGGGTAGCATGTTGATTGTAACGATGACAGAGCGTTGCT
GCCTGTGATCAATTCGGGCACGAACCCAGTGGACATAAGCCTGTTCGGTTCGTAAGCTGTAATGCAAGTA
GCGTATGCGCTCACGCAACTGGTCCAGAACCTTGACCGAACGCAGCGGTGGTAACGGCGCAGTGGCGGTT
TTCATGGCTTGTTATGACTGTTTTTTTGGGGTACAGTCTATGCCTCGGGCATCCAAGCAGCAAGCGCGTT
ACGCCGTGGGTCGATGTTTGATGTTATGGAGCAGCAACGATGTTACGCAGCAGGGCAGTCGCCCTAAAAC
AAAGTTAAACATCATGGGGGAAGCGGTGATCGCCGAAGTATCGACTCAACTATCAGAGGTAGTTGGCGTC
ATCGAGCGCCATCTCGAACCGACGTTGCTGGCCGTACATTTGTACGGCTCCGCAGTGGATGGCGGCCTGA
AGCCACACAGTGATATTGATTTGCTGGTTACGGTGACCGTAAGGCTTGATGAAACAACGCGGCGAGCTTT
GATCAACGACCTTTTGGAAACTTCGGCTTCCCCTGGAGAGAGCGAGATTCTCCGCGCTGTAGAAGTCACC
ATTGTTGTGCACGACGACATCATTCCGTGGCGTTATCCAGCTAAGCGCGAACTGCAATTTGGAGAATGGC
AGCGCAATGACATTCTTGCAGGTATCTTCGAGCCAGCCACGATCGACATTGATCTGGCTATCTTGCTGAC
AAAAGCAAGAGAACATAGCGTTGCCTTGGTAGGTCCAGCGGCGGAGGAACTCTTTGATCCGGTTCCTGAA
CAGGATCTATTTGAGGCGCTAAATGAAACCTTAACGCTATGGAACTCGCCGCCCGACTGGGCTGGCGATG
AGCGAAATGTAGTGCTTACGTTGTCCCGCATTTGGTACAGCGCAGTAACCGGCAAAATCGCGCCGAAGGA
TGTCGCTGCCGACTGGGCAATGGAGCGCCTGCCGGCCCAGTATCAGCCCGTCATACTTGAAGCTAGACAG
GCTTATCTTGGACAAGAAGAAGATCGCTTGGCCTCGCGCGCAGATCAGTTGGAAGAATTTGTCCACTACG
TGAAAGGCGAGATCACCAAGGTAGTCGGCAAATAATGTCTAGCTAGAAATTCGTTCAAGCCGACGCCGCT
TCGCGGCGCGGCTTAACTCAAGCGTTAGATGCACTAAGCACATAATTGCTCACAGCCAAACTATCAGGTC
AAGTCTGCTTTTATTATTTTTAAGCGTGCATAATAAGCCCTACACAAATTGGGAGATATATCATGCATGA
CCAAAATCCCTTAACGTGAGTTTTCGTTCCACTGAGCGTCAGACCCCGTAGAAAAGATCAAAGGATCTTC
